Addgene plasmid #141853: TFORF1628
Purpose: Lentiviral vector for overexpressing transcription factor ORFs with unique 24-bp barcodes. Barcodes facilitate identification of transcription factors in pooled screens.
Depositing lab: Feng Zhang. Depositing organization: Broad Institute. Publication: A transcription factor atlas of directed differentiation. Joung J, Ma S, Tay T, Geiger-Schuller KR, Kirchgatterer PC, Verdine VK, Guo B, Arias-Garcia MA, Allen WE, Singh A, Kuksenko O, Abudayyeh OO, Gootenberg JS, Fu Z, Macrae RK, Buenrostro JD, Regev A, Zhang F. Cell. 2023 Jan 5;186(1):209-229.e26. doi: 10.1016/j.cell.2022.11.026. PubMed 36608654.
Backbone
  Vector backbone: pLX_TRC317
  Backbone manufacturer: Broad Institute Genetic Perturbation Platform
  Backbone size w/o insert (bp): 8264
  Vector type: Mammalian Expression, Lentiviral
  Selectable markers: Puromycin
Growth in bacteria
  Bacterial resistance: Ampicillin, 100 μg/mL
  Growth temperature: 37°C
  Growth strain: NEB Stable
  Copy number: High Copy
Gene/Insert
  Gene/Insert name: FOXJ3
  Species: H. sapiens (human)
  Insert size (bp): 1868
  Entrez Gene: FOXJ3 (a.k.a. MGC165036, MGC176686)
  Promoter: EF1a
  Cloning method: Unknown
  Sequencing primers: 5′ GGGTGGAGACTGAAGTTAGGCCAG; 3′ CACATAGCGTAAAAGGAGCAACATAG
Terms and licenses: Academic/Nonprofit Terms; Industry Terms: Not Available to Industry
Depositor comments: NM_001198852,ENST00000361776 . The transcription factor ORF portion of this plasmid was synthesized by Genewiz. Please test multiple small colonies in case of plasmid recombination. To make this collection available in a timely manner, a portion of this collection was not fully sequenced by Addgene. If an Addgene verified full plasmid sequence is not available, please contact us prior to placing an order to request the full sequence.
How to cite: TFORF1628 was a gift from Feng Zhang (Addgene plasmid # 141853 ; http://n2t.net/addgene:141853 ; RRID:Addgene_141853)
