[The description below was written by a language model from this plasmid's Addgene catalogue record and pLannotate feature annotations shown in this document.]
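Description:
TFORF1628 is a lentiviral mammalian expression plasmid built on the pLX_TRC317 backbone that carries the human transcription factor FOXJ3 as an overexpression ORF. It belongs to a barcoded transcription factor ORF collection in which each clone has a unique 24-bp barcode, so that individual factors can be identified by sequencing in pooled overexpression screens such as directed differentiation screens. In bacteria the plasmid is maintained by a high-copy ColE1/pUC-type origin and selected with ampicillin through the bla gene. An f1 origin and remnants of a lac/T7/T3 cloning region are also present in the backbone. The depositor notes that the plasmid can recombine, which is typical of LTR-containing vectors.

The viral portion has a third-generation layout. An RSV promoter drives a truncated HIV-1 5' LTR, followed by the Ψ packaging signal with a gag fragment, the RRE for Rev-dependent export, and a cPPT/CTS element. The 3' LTR carries the ΔU3 self-inactivating deletion and is followed by an SV40 polyadenylation signal. Between the LTRs there are two expression units. An SV40 early promoter/origin drives puromycin N-acetyltransferase for selecting transduced cells. Downstream, the EF-1α promoter drives the FOXJ3 coding sequence, with a WPRE after it to enhance transcript stability and expression. The ORF was synthesized and corresponds to a specific annotated FOXJ3 transcript isoform. The feature table does not annotate the barcode itself. A short match to the U6 promoter lies between the ORF and the WPRE and is probably a residual sequence or priming site rather than a functional Pol III promoter. No epitope tag or reporter is annotated.
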