Features (pLannotate 1.2.2; 31 found; start..end, strand, type, name):
      5..231     +  promoter       RSV promoter: Rous sarcoma virus enhancer/promoter
    232..412     +  LTR            5' LTR (truncated): truncated 5' long terminal repeat (LTR) from HIV-1
    459..584     +  misc_feature   HIV-1 Ψ: packaging signal of human immunodeficiency virus type 1
    568..931     +  CDS            HIV-1 gag (fragment): gag protein from human immunodeficiency virus 1; gag
   1077..1310    +  misc_feature   RRE: The Rev response element (RRE) of HIV-1 allows for Rev-dependent mRNA export from the nucleus to the cytoplasm.
   1687..1713    +  CDS            Rev (fragment): human immunodeficiency virus 1 (HIV-1) Rev protein; rev; enhances nuclear export of unspliced and incompletely spliced viral mRNAs
   1720..1743    +  promoter       SV40 promoter (fragment): SV40 early promoter
   1744..1815    +  promoter       SV40 promoter (fragment): SV40 enhancer and early promoter
   1839..1974    +  rep_origin     SV40 ori: SV40 origin of replication
   2020..2616    +  CDS            PuroR (fragment): puromycin N-acetyltransferase; pac from Streptomyces; confers resistance to puromycin
   2665..2782    +  misc_feature   cPPT/CTS: central polypurine tract and central termination sequence of HIV-1
   2847..2913    +  CDS            small t antigen (fragment): SV40 (simian virus 40) small t antigen
   2920..4098    +  promoter       EF-1α promoter: strong constitutive promoter for human elongation factor EF-1α
   4115..5878    +  CDS            FOXJ3 (fragment): FOXJ3_HUMAN - Also known as KIAA1041. Experimental evidence at protein level: Swiss-Prot protein existence level 1. Transcriptional activator of MEF2C involved in the regulation of adult muscle fiber type identity and skeletal muscle regeneration (By similarity). Plays an important role in spermatogenesis (By similarity). Required for the survival of spermatogonia and participates in spermatocyte meiosis (By similarity). From Homo sapiens (Human).
   5894..5947    +  promoter       U6 promoter (fragment): RNA polymerase III promoter for human U6 snRNA
   5989..6577    +  misc_feature   WPRE: woodchuck hepatitis virus posttranscriptional regulatory element
   6628..6647    +  misc_feature   cPPT/CTS (fragment): central polypurine tract and central termination sequence of HIV-1
   6649..6882    +  LTR            3' LTR (ΔU3): self-inactivating 3' long terminal repeat (LTR) from HIV-1
   6960..7081    +  polyA_signal   SV40 poly(A) signal: SV40 polyadenylation signal
   7121..7256    +  rep_origin     SV40 ori: SV40 origin of replication
   7277..7295    -  promoter       T7 promoter: promoter for bacteriophage T7 RNA polymerase
   7303..7458    +  CDS            lacZα (fragment): LacZα fragment of β-galactosidase; lacZ fragment
   7463..7891    +  rep_origin     f1 ori (sequence partly withheld): f1 bacteriophage origin of replication; arrow indicates direction of (+) strand synthesis
   7944..8048    +  promoter       AmpR promoter: bla
   8049..8909    +  CDS            AmpR: β-lactamase; bla; confers resistance to ampicillin, carbenicillin, and related antibiotics
   9080..9668    +  rep_origin     ori: high-copy-number ColE1/pMB1/pBR322/pUC origin of replication
   9851..9943    +  CDS            lacI (fragment): lac repressor; lacI; The lac repressor binds to the lac operator to inhibit transcription in E. coli. This inhibition can be relieved by adding lactose or isopropyl-β-D-thiogalactopyranoside (IPTG).
   9956..9977    +  protein_bind   CAP binding site: CAP binding activates transcription in the presence of cAMP. E. coli catabolite activator protein
   9992..10022   +  promoter       lac promoter: promoter for the E. coli lac operon
  10030..10046   +  protein_bind   lac operator: The lac repressor binds to the lac operator to inhibit transcription in E. coli. This inhibition can be relieved by adding lactose or isopropyl-β-D-thiogalactopyranoside (IPTG). lac repressor encoded by lacI
  10091..10109   +  promoter       T3 promoter: promoter for bacteriophage T3 RNA polymerase
>Addgene plasmid #141853 | TFORF1628 | addgene full sequence | sequence record 415043 | Addgene NGS Result
TTAATGTAGTCTTATGCAATACTCTTGTAGTCTTGCAACATGGTAACGATGAGTTAGCAACATGCCTTAC
AAGGAGAGAAAAAGCACCGTGCATGCCGATTGGTGGAAGTAAGGTGGTACGATCGTGCCTTATTAGGAAG
GCAACAGACGGGTCTGACATGGATTGGACGAACCACTGAATTGCCGCATTGCAGAGATATTGTATTTAAG
TGCCTAGCTCGATACATAAACGGGTCTCTCTGGTTAGACCAGATCTGAGCCTGGGAGCTCTCTGGCTAAC
TAGGGAACCCACTGCTTAAGCCTCAATAAAGCTTGCCTTGAGTGCTTCAAGTAGTGTGTGCCCGTCTGTT
GTGTGACTCTGGTAACTAGAGATCCCTCAGACCCTTTTAGTCAGTGTGGAAAATCTCTAGCAGTGGCGCC
CGAACAGGGACTTGAAAGCGAAAGGGAAACCAGAGGAGCTCTCTCGACGCAGGACTCGGCTTGCTGAAGC
GCGCACGGCAAGAGGCGAGGGGCGGCGACTGGTGAGTACGCCAAAAATTTTGACTAGCGGAGGCTAGAAG
GAGAGAGATGGGTGCGAGAGCGTCAGTATTAAGCGGGGGAGAATTAGATCGCGATGGGAAAAAATTCGGT
TAAGGCCAGGGGGAAAGAAAAAATATAAATTAAAACATATAGTATGGGCAAGCAGGGAGCTAGAACGATT
CGCAGTTAATCCTGGCCTGTTAGAAACATCAGAAGGCTGTAGACAAATACTGGGACAGCTACAACCATCC
CTTCAGACAGGATCAGAAGAACTTAGATCATTATATAATACAGTAGCAACCCTCTATTGTGTGCATCAAA
GGATAGAGATAAAAGACACCAAGGAAGCTTTAGACAAGATAGAGGAAGAGCAAAACAAAAGTAAGACCAC
CGCACAGCAAGCGGCCGCTGATCTTCAGACCTGGAGGAGGAGATATGAGGGACAATTGGAGAAGTGAATT
ATATAAATATAAAGTAGTAAAAATTGAACCATTAGGAGTAGCACCCACCAAGGCAAAGAGAAGAGTGGTG
CAGAGAGAAAAAAGAGCAGTGGGAATAGGAGCTTTGTTCCTTGGGTTCTTGGGAGCAGCAGGAAGCACTA
TGGGCGCAGCGTCAATGACGCTGACGGTACAGGCCAGACAATTATTGTCTGGTATAGTGCAGCAGCAGAA
CAATTTGCTGAGGGCTATTGAGGCGCAACAGCATCTGTTGCAACTCACAGTCTGGGGCATCAAGCAGCTC
CAGGCAAGAATCCTGGCTGTGGAAAGATACCTAAAGGATCAACAGCTCCTGGGGATTTGGGGTTGCTCTG
GAAAACTCATTTGCACCACTGCTGTGCCTTGGAATGCTAGTTGGAGTAATAAATCTCTGGAACAGATTTG
GAATCACACGACCTGGATGGAGTGGGACAGAGAAATTAACAATTACACAAGCTTAATACACTCCTTAATT
GAAGAATCGCAAAACCAGCAAGAAAAGAATGAACAAGAATTATTGGAATTAGATAAATGGGCAAGTTTGT
GGAATTGGTTTAACATAACAAATTGGCTGTGGTATATAAAATTATTCATAATGATAGTAGGAGGCTTGGT
AGGTTTAAGAATAGTTTTTGCTGTACTTTCTATAGTGAATAGAGTTAGGCAGGGATATTCACCATTATCG
TTTCAGACCCACCTCCCAACCCCGAGGGGACCCATGCATTGCATCTCAATTAGTCAGCAACCAGGTGTGG
AAAGTCCCCAGGCTCCCCAGCAGGCAGAAGTATGCAAAGCATGCGTCTCAATTAGTCAGCAACCATAGTC
CCGCCCCTAACTCCGCCCATCCCGCCCCTAACTCCGCCCAGTTCCGCCCATTCTCCGCCCCATGGCTGAC
TAATTTTTTTTATTTATGCAGAGGCCGAGGCCGCCTCGGCCTCTGAGCTATTCCAGAAGTAGTGAGGAGG
CTTTTTTGGAGGCCTAGGCTTTTGCAAAAAGCTTTCTAGAGGTACCACCGGAGCTTACCATGACCGAGTA
CAAGCCCACGGTGCGCCTCGCCACCCGCGACGACGTCCCCAGGGCCGTACGCACCCTCGCCGCCGCGTTC
GCCGACTACCCCGCCACGCGCCACACCGTCGATCCGGACCGCCACATCGAGCGGGTCACCGAGCTGCAAG
AACTCTTCCTCACGCGCGTCGGGCTCGACATCGGCAAGGTGTGGGTCGCGGACGACGGCGCCGCCGTGGC
GGTCTGGACCACGCCGGAGAGCGTCGAAGCGGGGGCGGTGTTCGCCGAGATCGGCCCGCGCATGGCCGAG
TTGAGCGGTTCCCGGCTGGCCGCGCAGCAACAGATGGAAGGCCTCCTGGCGCCGCACCGGCCCAAGGAGC
CCGCGTGGTTCCTGGCCACCGTCGGCGTCTCGCCCGACCACCAGGGCAAGGGTCTGGGCAGCGCCGTCGT
GCTCCCCGGAGTGGAGGCGGCCGAGCGCGCCGGGGTGCCCGCCTTCCTGGAGACCTCCGCGCCCCGCAAC
CTCCCCTTCTACGAGCGGCTCGGCTTCACCGTCACCGCCGACGTCGAGGTGCCCGAAGGACCGCGCACCT
GGTGCATGACCCGCAAGCCCGGTGCCAGTTAACGAATTCTAGATCTTGAGACAAATGGCAGTATTCATCC
ACAATTTTAAAAGAAAAGGGGGGATTGGGGGGTACAGTGCAGGGGAAAGAATAGTAGACATAATAGCAAC
AGACATACAAACTAAAGAATTACAAAAACAAATTACAAAAATTCAAAATTTTCGGGTTTATTACAGGGAC
AGCAGAGATCCACTTTGGCGCCGGCTCGAGGCCTGCAGGTGCAAAGATGGATAAAGTTTTAAACAGAGAG
GAATCTTTGCAGCTAATGGACCTTCTAGGTCTTGAAAGGAGTGGGAATTGGCTCCGGTGCCCGTCAGTGG
GCAGAGCGCACATCGCCCACAGTCCCCGAGAAGTTGGGGGGAGGGGTCGGCAATTGAACCGGTGCCTAGA
GAAGGTGGCGCGGGGTAAACTGGGAAAGTGATGTCGTGTACTGGCTCCGCCTTTTTCCCGAGGGTGGGGG
AGAACCGTATATAAGTGCAGTAGTCGCCGTGAACGTTCTTTTTCGCAACGGGTTTGCCGCCAGAACACAG
GTAAGTGCCGTGTGTGGTTCCCGCGGGCCTGGCCTCTTTACGGGTTATGGCCCTTGCGTGCCTTGAATTA
CTTCCACCTGGCTGCAGTACGTGATTCTTGATCCCGAGCTTCGGGTTGGAAGTGGGTGGGAGAGTTCGAG
GCCTTGCGCTTAAGGAGCCCCTTCGCCTCGTGCTTGAGTTGAGGCCTGGCCTGGGCGCTGGGGCCGCCGC
GTGCGAATCTGGTGGCACCTTCGCGCCTGTCTCGCTGCTTTCGATAAGTCTCTAGCCATTTAAAATTTTT
GATGACCTGCTGCGACGCTTTTTTTCTGGCAAGATAGTCTTGTAAATGCGGGCCAAGATCTGCACACTGG
TATTTCGGTTTTTGGGGCCGCGGGCGGCGACGGGGCCCGTGCGTCCCAGCGCACATGTTCGGCGAGGCGG
GGCCTGCGAGCGCGGCCACCGAGAATCGGACGGGGGTAGTCTCAAGCTGGCCGGCCTGCTCTGGTGCCTG
GCCTCGCGCCGCCGTGTATCGCCCCGCCCTGGGCGGCAAGGCTGGCCCGGTCGGCACCAGTTGCGTGAGC
GGAAAGATGGCCGCTTCCCGGCCCTGCTGCAGGGAGCTCAAAATGGAGGACGCGGCGCTCGGGAGAGCGG
GCGGGTGAGTCACCCACACAAAGGAAAAGGGCCTTTCCGTCCTCAGCCGTCGCTTCATGTGACTCCACGG
AGTACCGGGCGCCGTCCAGGCACCTCGATTAGTTCTCGAGCTTTTGGAGTACGTCGTCTTTAGGTTGGGG
GGAGGGGTTTTATGCGATGGAGTTTCCCCACACTGAGTGGGTGGAGACTGAAGTTAGGCCAGCTTGGCAC
TTGATGTAATTCTCCTTGGAATTTGCCCTTTTTGAGTTTGGATCTTGGTTCATTCTCAAGCCTCAGACAG
TGGTTCAAAGTTTTTTTCTTCCATTTCAGGTGTCGTGAGGCTAGCACCGCCACCATGGGTTTGTATGGAC
AGGCTTGTCCATCTGTAACTTCATTAAGGATGACATCTGAACTGGAGAGCAGCCTAACGTCTATGGACTG
GTTACCACAGCTCACCATGAGAGCAGCCATCCAAAAATCTGATGCTACACAAAATGCACATGGAACAGGA
ATTTCTAAGAAGAATGCACTCCTTGACCCAAATACAACTCTGGACCAGGAAGAAGTCCAACAGCACAAAG
ATGGGAAACCTCCATACAGTTATGCCAGCCTCATTACATTTGCAATTAATAGCTCACCCAAAAAGAAAAT
GACTTTAAGTGAAATTTATCAGTGGATTTGTGATAACTTCCCATATTATAGAGAGGCTGGCAGTGGTTGG
AAGAATTCCATACGACATAATCTGTCATTGAACAAATGTTTCCTTAAAGTGCCTCGATCTAAGGATGACC
CTGGAAAGGGGTCCTACTGGGCAATAGACACCAATCCGAAGGAAGATGTGCTGCCTACTCGGCCAAAGAA
GAGGGCACGATCTGTAGAACGGGTAACATTGTATAACACTGATCAGGATGGTAGTGATAGCCCACGCAGT
AGCCTTAACAACAGTCTCTCAGACCAGAGTTTGGCATCTGTTAATTTGAACAGTGTTGGAAGTGTGCATA
GTTATACACCGGTGACAAGCCATCCAGAATCAGTCTCTCAATCATTAACTCCTCAGCAGCAACCACAGTA
CAACCTTCCAGAAAGAGACAAGCAACTACTTTTCTCAGAATATAATTTTGAAGATCTTAGTGCCTCATTT
CGGAGCCTTTATAAGTCAGTTTTTGAGCAGTCACTTAGTCAACAAGGTTTGATGAACATCCCTTCTGAAT
CTTCCCAGCAGTCCCACACTTCATGTACCTATCAGCACTCTCCCAGCAGTACAGTGAGCACTCACCCACA
CAGCAACCAAAGCAGCCTGTCCAACAGTCATGGCAGTGGCCTCAACACCACAGGCAGTAATTCGGTTGCA
CAGGTCTCACTGTCTCACCCCCAGATGCACACACAGCCATCTCCACATCCTCCCCATCGACCGCATGGTT
TACCGCAGCATCCGCAGCGTTCCCCACACCCAGCACCACACCCACAGCAACACAGCCAGCTCCAGTCCCC
TCACCCCCAGCATCCCTCTCCACATCAACACATACAGCACCATCCGAACCATCAGCATCAGACGTTAACA
CATCAGGCACCCCCACCCCCACAACAGGTATCCTGTAATTCTGGTGTTTCAAATGATTGGTATGCGACAC
TTGATATGCTAAAAGAAAGCTGTCGAATTGCCAGCAGTGTTAATTGGTCAGATGTAGACCTTTCACAGTT
TCAAGGTCTGATGGAGAGTATGAGACAGGCAGATCTCAAGAACTGGTCTTTAGACCAGGTTCAGTTTGCC
GATCTTTGTTCTTCTCTTAATCAGTTCTTTACACAAACTGGCCTTATACATTCACAGAGTAATGTTCAAC
AAAATGTTTGTCATGGTGCCATGCATCCAACAAAACCTTCCCAACACATTGGAACAGGAAATTTGTACAT
AGATTCTAGGCAAAATCTCCCTCCTTCAGTGATGCCACCCCCTGGTTATCCTCATATCCCACAGGCACTC
AGCACTCCAGGAACAACGATGGCAGGCCATCACAGAGCCATGAACCAGCAGCACATGATGCCTTCCCAAG
CCTTCCAGATGCGGCGTTCCCTGCCTCCAGATGACATCCAGGATGACTTTGATTGGGATTCAATTGTGTA
GTAATGAACTAGTCCGTAACTTGAAAGTATTTCGATTTCTTGGCTTTATATATCTTGTGGAAAGGACGAA
GCGAGCCGAGACCGTCGGGTAGAACGCGTTAAGTCGACAATCAACCTCTGGATTACAAAATTTGTGAAAG
ATTGACTGGTATTCTTAACTATGTTGCTCCTTTTACGCTATGTGGATACGCTGCTTTAATGCCTTTGTAT
CATGCTATTGCTTCCCGTATGGCTTTCATTTTCTCCTCCTTGTATAAATCCTGGTTGCTGTCTCTTTATG
AGGAGTTGTGGCCCGTTGTCAGGCAACGTGGCGTGGTGTGCACTGTGTTTGCTGACGCAACCCCCACTGG
TTGGGGCATTGCCACCACCTGTCAGCTCCTTTCCGGGACTTTCGCTTTCCCCCTCCCTATTGCCACGGCG
GAACTCATCGCCGCCTGCCTTGCCCGCTGCTGGACAGGGGCTCGGCTGTTGGGCACTGACAATTCCGTGG
TGTTGTCGGGGAAATCATCGTCCTTTCCTTGGCTGCTCGCCTGTGTTGCCACCTGGATTCTGCGCGGGAC
GTCCTTCTGCTACGTCCCTTCGGCCCTCAATCCAGCGGACCTTCCTTCCCGCGGCCTGCTGCCGGCTCTG
CGGCCTCTTCCGCGTCTTCGCCTTCGCCCTCAGACGAGTCGGATCTCCCTTTGGGCCGCCTCCCCGCGTC
GACTTTAAGACCAATGACTTACAAGGCAGCTGTAGATCTTAGCCACTTTTTAAAAGAAAAGGGGGGACTG
GAAGGGCTAATTCACTCCCAACGAAGACAAGATCTGCTTTTTGCTTGTACTGGGTCTCTCTGGTTAGACC
AGATCTGAGCCTGGGAGCTCTCTGGCTAACTAGGGAACCCACTGCTTAAGCCTCAATAAAGCTTGCCTTG
AGTGCTTCAAGTAGTGTGTGCCCGTCTGTTGTGTGACTCTGGTAACTAGAGATCCCTCAGACCCTTTTAG
TCAGTGTGGAAAATCTCTAGCAGTACGTATAGTAGTTCATGTCATCTTATTATTCAGTATTTATAACTTG
CAAAGAAATGAATATCAGAGAGTGAGAGGAACTTGTTTATTGCAGCTTATAATGGTTACAAATAAAGCAA
TAGCATCACAAATTTCACAAATAAAGCATTTTTTTCACTGCATTCTAGTTGTGGTTTGTCCAAACTCATC
AATGTATCTTATCATGTCTGGCTCTAGCTATCCCGCCCCTAACTCCGCCCATCCCGCCCCTAACTCCGCC
CAGTTCCGCCCATTCTCCGCCCCATGGCTGACTAATTTTTTTTATTTATGCAGAGGCCGAGGCCGCCTCG
GCCTCTGAGCTATTCCAGAAGTAGTGAGGAGGCTTTTTTGGAGGCCTAGGGACGTACCCAATTCGCCCTA
TAGTGAGTCGTATTACGCGCGCTCACTGGCCGTCGTTTTACAACGTCGTGACTGGGAAAACCCTGGCGTT
ACCCAACTTAATCGCCTTGCAGCACATCCCCCTTTCGCCAGCTGGCGTAATAGCGAAGAGGCCCGCACCG
ATCGCCCTTCCCAACAGTTGCGCAGCCTGAATGGCGAATGGG
[124 nt withheld, positions 7463-7586]
C
[91 nt withheld, positions 7588-7678]
A
[49 nt withheld, positions 7680-7728]
CCTTTGACGTTGGAGTCCACGTTCTTT
[37 nt withheld, positions 7756-7792]
ACCCTATCTCGGTCTATTCTTTTGATTTATAAGGGATTTTGCCGATTTCGGCCTATTGGTTAAAAAATGA
GCTGATTTAACAAAAATTTAACGCGAATTTTAACAAAATATTAACGCTTACAATTTAGGTGGCACTTTTC
GGGGAAATGTGCGCGGAACCCCTATTTGTTTATTTTTCTAAATACATTCAAATATGTATCCGCTCATGAG
ACAATAACCCTGATAAATGCTTCAATAATATTGAAAAAGGAAGAGTATGAGTATTCAACATTTCCGTGTC
GCCCTTATTCCCTTTTTTGCGGCATTTTGCCTTCCTGTTTTTGCTCACCCAGAAACGCTGGTGAAAGTAA
AAGATGCTGAAGATCAGTTGGGTGCACGAGTGGGTTACATCGAACTGGATCTCAACAGCGGTAAGATCCT
TGAGAGTTTTCGCCCCGAAGAACGTTTTCCAATGATGAGCACTTTTAAAGTTCTGCTATGTGGCGCGGTA
TTATCCCGTATTGACGCCGGGCAAGAGCAACTCGGTCGCCGCATACACTATTCTCAGAATGACTTGGTTG
AGTACTCACCAGTCACAGAAAAGCATCTTACGGATGGCATGACAGTAAGAGAATTATGCAGTGCTGCCAT
AACCATGAGTGATAACACTGCGGCCAACTTACTTCTGACAACGATCGGAGGACCGAAGGAGCTAACCGCT
TTTTTGCACAACATGGGGGATCATGTAACTCGCCTTGATCGTTGGGAACCGGAGCTGAATGAAGCCATAC
CAAACGACGAGCGTGACACCACGATGCCTGTAGCAATGGCAACAACGTTGCGCAAACTATTAACTGGCGA
ACTACTTACTCTAGCTTCCCGGCAACAATTAATAGACTGGATGGAGGCGGATAAAGTTGCAGGACCACTT
CTGCGCTCGGCCCTTCCGGCTGGCTGGTTTATTGCTGATAAATCTGGAGCCGGTGAGCGTGGGTCTCGCG
GTATCATTGCAGCACTGGGGCCAGATGGTAAGCCCTCCCGTATCGTAGTTATCTACACGACGGGGAGTCA
GGCAACTATGGATGAACGAAATAGACAGATCGCTGAGATAGGTGCCTCACTGATTAAGCATTGGTAACTG
TCAGACCAAGTTTACTCATATATACTTTAGATTGATTTAAAACTTCATTTTTAATTTAAAAGGATCTAGG
TGAAGATCCTTTTTGATAATCTCATGACCAAAATCCCTTAACGTGAGTTTTCGTTCCACTGAGCGTCAGA
CCCCGTAGAAAAGATCAAAGGATCTTCTTGAGATCCTTTTTTTCTGCGCGTAATCTGCTGCTTGCAAACA
AAAAAACCACCGCTACCAGCGGTGGTTTGTTTGCCGGATCAAGAGCTACCAACTCTTTTTCCGAAGGTAA
CTGGCTTCAGCAGAGCGCAGATACCAAATACTGTTCTTCTAGTGTAGCCGTAGTTAGGCCACCACTTCAA
GAACTCTGTAGCACCGCCTACATACCTCGCTCTGCTAATCCTGTTACCAGTGGCTGCTGCCAGTGGCGAT
AAGTCGTGTCTTACCGGGTTGGACTCAAGACGATAGTTACCGGATAAGGCGCAGCGGTCGGGCTGAACGG
GGGGTTCGTGCACACAGCCCAGCTTGGAGCGAACGACCTACACCGAACTGAGATACCTACAGCGTGAGCT
ATGAGAAAGCGCCACGCTTCCCGAAGGGAGAAAGGCGGACAGGTATCCGGTAAGCGGCAGGGTCGGAACA
GGAGAGCGCACGAGGGAGCTTCCAGGGGGAAACGCCTGGTATCTTTATAGTCCTGTCGGGTTTCGCCACC
TCTGACTTGAGCGTCGATTTTTGTGATGCTCGTCAGGGGGGCGGAGCCTATGGAAAAACGCCAGCAACGC
GGCCTTTTTACGGTTCCTGGCCTTTTGCTGGCCTTTTGCTCACATGTTCTTTCCTGCGTTATCCCCTGAT
TCTGTGGATAACCGTATTACCGCCTTTGAGTGAGCTGATACCGCTCGCCGCAGCCGAACGACCGAGCGCA
GCGAGTCAGTGAGCGAGGAAGCGGAAGAGCGCCCAATACGCAAACCGCCTCTCCCCGCGCGTTGGCCGAT
TCATTAATGCAGCTGGCACGACAGGTTTCCCGACTGGAAAGCGGGCAGTGAGCGCAACGCAATTAATGTG
AGTTAGCTCACTCATTAGGCACCCCAGGCTTTACACTTTATGCTTCCGGCTCGTATGTTGTGTGGAATTG
TGAGCGGATAACAATTTCACACAGGAAACAGCTATGACCATGATTACGCCAAGCGCGCAATTAACCCTCA
CTAAAGGGAACAAAAGCTGGAGCTGCAAGC
