>Addgene plasmid #141853 | TFORF1628 | depositor partial sequence | sequence record 277696 | Insert
ACCGCCACCATGGGTTTGTATGGACAGGCTTGTCCATCTGTAACTTCATTAAGGATGACATCTGAACTGG
AGAGCAGCCTAACGTCTATGGACTGGTTACCACAGCTCACCATGAGAGCAGCCATCCAAAAATCTGATGC
TACACAAAATGCACATGGAACAGGAATTTCTAAGAAGAATGCACTCCTTGACCCAAATACAACTCTGGAC
CAGGAAGAAGTCCAACAGCACAAAGATGGGAAACCTCCATACAGTTATGCCAGCCTCATTACATTTGCAA
TTAATAGCTCACCCAAAAAGAAAATGACTTTAAGTGAAATTTATCAGTGGATTTGTGATAACTTCCCATA
TTATAGAGAGGCTGGCAGTGGTTGGAAGAATTCCATACGACATAATCTGTCATTGAACAAATGTTTCCTT
AAAGTGCCTCGATCTAAGGATGACCCTGGAAAGGGGTCCTACTGGGCAATAGACACCAATCCGAAGGAAG
ATGTGCTGCCTACTCGGCCAAAGAAGAGGGCACGATCTGTAGAACGGGTAACATTGTATAACACTGATCA
GGATGGTAGTGATAGCCCACGCAGTAGCCTTAACAACAGTCTCTCAGACCAGAGTTTGGCATCTGTTAAT
TTGAACAGTGTTGGAAGTGTGCATAGTTATACACCGGTGACAAGCCATCCAGAATCAGTCTCTCAATCAT
TAACTCCTCAGCAGCAACCACAGTACAACCTTCCAGAAAGAGACAAGCAACTACTTTTCTCAGAATATAA
TTTTGAAGATCTTAGTGCCTCATTTCGGAGCCTTTATAAGTCAGTTTTTGAGCAGTCACTTAGTCAACAA
GGTTTGATGAACATCCCTTCTGAATCTTCCCAGCAGTCCCACACTTCATGTACCTATCAGCACTCTCCCA
GCAGTACAGTGAGCACTCACCCACACAGCAACCAAAGCAGCCTGTCCAACAGTCATGGCAGTGGCCTCAA
CACCACAGGCAGTAATTCGGTTGCACAGGTCTCACTGTCTCACCCCCAGATGCACACACAGCCATCTCCA
CATCCTCCCCATCGACCGCATGGTTTACCGCAGCATCCGCAGCGTTCCCCACACCCAGCACCACACCCAC
AGCAACACAGCCAGCTCCAGTCCCCTCACCCCCAGCATCCCTCTCCACATCAACACATACAGCACCATCC
GAACCATCAGCATCAGACGTTAACACATCAGGCACCCCCACCCCCACAACAGGTATCCTGTAATTCTGGT
GTTTCAAATGATTGGTATGCGACACTTGATATGCTAAAAGAAAGCTGTCGAATTGCCAGCAGTGTTAATT
GGTCAGATGTAGACCTTTCACAGTTTCAAGGTCTGATGGAGAGTATGAGACAGGCAGATCTCAAGAACTG
GTCTTTAGACCAGGTTCAGTTTGCCGATCTTTGTTCTTCTCTTAATCAGTTCTTTACACAAACTGGCCTT
ATACATTCACAGAGTAATGTTCAACAAAATGTTTGTCATGGTGCCATGCATCCAACAAAACCTTCCCAAC
ACATTGGAACAGGAAATTTGTACATAGATTCTAGGCAAAATCTCCCTCCTTCAGTGATGCCACCCCCTGG
TTATCCTCATATCCCACAGGCACTCAGCACTCCAGGAACAACGATGGCAGGCCATCACAGAGCCATGAAC
CAGCAGCACATGATGCCTTCCCAAGCCTTCCAGATGCGGCGTTCCCTGCCTCCAGATGACATCCAGGATG
ACTTTGATTGGGATTCAATTGTGTAGTAATGAACTAGTCCGTAACTTGAAAGTATTTCGATTTCTTGGCT
TTATATATCTTGTGGAAAGGACGAAGCGAGCCGAGACCGTCGGGTAGA
