>Addgene plasmid #141853 | TFORF1628 | depositor partial sequence | sequence record 277697 | Barcode
AGCGAGCCGAGACCGTCGGGTAGA
